>Addgene plasmid #24271 | nAChR alpha4 WT | addgene partial sequence | sequence record 30037 | 24271 with T7
CGGGGGCTCCGGGGCGCCGCCGCCGCTGCTGCTCCTGCCGCTCCTGCTGCTCTTAGGGACCGGCCTCTTG
CCTGCTAGCAGCCACATAGAGACCCGGGCCCATGCGGAGGAGCGGCTCCTGAAGAGACTCTTCTCTGGCT
ACAACAAGTGGTCTCGGCCAGTAGCCAATATCTCAGATGTGGTCCTTGTCCGCTTTGGCTTGTCGATTGC
TCAGCTCATTGATGTGGATGAGAAAAACCAGATGATGACGACCAACGTGTGGGTGAAGCAGGAGTGGCAT
GACTACAAACTGCGCTGGGACCCTGGTGACTACGAGAATGTCACCTCCATCCGCATCCCATCTGAACTCA
TCTGGAGGCCTGACATCGTCCTCTACAACAACGCGGACGGGGACTTTGCAGTCACCCACCTAACCAAAGC
CCACCTGTTCTATGATGGGCGTGTACAGTGGACACCCCCGGCCATCTATAAGAGCTCCTGCAGCATCGAC
GTCACCTTCTTCCCCTTCGACCAGCAGAACTGTACCATGAAGTTTGGGTCCTGGACCTACGACAAGGCCA
AGATTGACTTGGTGAGCATGCACAGCCGTGTGGACCAACTGGACTTCTGGGAAAGTGGGGAGTGGGTCAT
TGTGGATGCCGTGGGCACC
