[The description below was written by a language model from this plasmid's Addgene catalogue record.]
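Description:
nAChR alpha4 WT is a mammalian expression plasmid built on the commercial pCIneo backbone (about 5.5 kb without insert) that carries the wild-type mouse Chrna4 coding sequence, encoding the alpha4 subunit of the neuronal nicotinic acetylcholine receptor. The insert is about 1.87 kb and was introduced by restriction cloning, with EcoRI recorded as the 5′ site; the 3′ site is not stated. The plasmid is maintained in E. coli at high copy under ampicillin selection, and it also carries a neomycin resistance marker so that transfected mammalian cells can be selected with G418, allowing stable as well as transient expression.

The record does not list the promoter or other regulatory elements, and no feature table is provided. The pCIneo backbone is generally known as a CMV immediate-early enhancer/promoter vector with a chimeric intron upstream of the cloning site and a late SV40 polyadenylation signal. The use of a T7 primer for 5′ sequencing is consistent with a T7 promoter flanking the insert. No epitope tag or fluorescent fusion is recorded, in keeping with the "WT" designation.

The alpha4 subunit co-assembles with beta2 subunits to form the main high-affinity nicotine-binding receptor of the brain. The associated study examined alpha4beta2 receptor assembly, localization, trafficking and nicotine-induced upregulation using fluorescently labeled subunits in clonal mammalian cells and cultured midbrain neurons. In that context, this untagged construct most plausibly serves as the unlabeled reference subunit, co-expressed with a beta2 partner for comparison with the tagged versions.
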