Addgene plasmid #24271: nAChR alpha4 WT
Depositing lab: Henry Lester. Depositing organization: California Institute of Technology. Publication: Assembly of alpha4beta2 nicotinic acetylcholine receptors assessed with functional fluorescently labeled subunits: effects of localization, trafficking, and nicotine-induced upregulation in clonal mammalian cells and in cultured midbrain neurons. Nashmi R, Dickinson ME, McKinney S, Jareb M, Labarca C, Fraser SE, Lester HA. J Neurosci. 2003 Dec 17. 23(37):11554-67. PubMed 14684858.
Backbone
  Vector backbone: pCIneo
  Backbone manufacturer: Promega
  Backbone size w/o insert (bp): 5472
  Vector type: Mammalian Expression
  Selectable markers: Neomycin (select with G418)
Growth in bacteria
  Bacterial resistance: Ampicillin, 100 μg/mL
  Growth temperature: 37°C
  Growth strain: DH5alpha
  Copy number: High Copy
Gene/Insert
  Gene/Insert name: nAChR alpha4 WT (alt names: nicotinic acetylcholine receptor; nAChR alpha4)
  Species: M. musculus (mouse)
  Insert size (bp): 1869
  Entrez Gene: Chrna4 (a.k.a. Acra-4, Acra4, EBN1, ENFL1)
  Cloning method: Restriction Enzyme; 5′ cloning site EcoRI (unknown if destroyed)
  Sequencing primers: 5′ T7
Resource information
  A portion of this plasmid was derived from a plasmid made by: Jerry Stitzel @ University of Michigan, Ann Arbor, MI
Terms and licenses: Academic/Nonprofit Terms; Industry Terms: Not Available to Industry
How to cite: nAChR alpha4 WT was a gift from Henry Lester (Addgene plasmid # 24271 ; http://n2t.net/addgene:24271 ; RRID:Addgene_24271)
